>Addgene plasmid #109661 | p3E-rab10 | depositor full sequence | sequence record 206598 | Full Sequence
CTTTCCTGCGTTATCCCCTGATTCTGTGGATAACCGTATTACCGCCTTTGAGTGAGCTGATACCGCTCGC
CGCAGCCGAACGACCGAGCGCAGCGAGTCAGTGAGCGAGGAAGCGGAAGAGCGCCCAATACGCAAACCGC
CTCTCCCCGCGCGTTGGCCGATTCATTAATGCAGCTGGCACGACAGGTTTCCCGACTGGAAAGCGGGCAG
TGAGCGCAACGCAATTAATACGCGTACCGCTAGCCAGGAAGAGTTTGTAGAAACGCAAAAAGGCCATCCG
TCAGGATGGCCTTCTGCTTAGTTTGATGCCTGGCAGTTTATGGCGGGCGTCCTGCCCGCCACCCTCCGGG
CCGTTGCTTCACAACGTTCAAATCCGCTCCCGGCGGATTTGTCCTACTCAGGAGAGCGTTCACCGACAAA
CAACAGATAAAACGAAAGGCCCAGTCTTCCGACTGAGCCTTTCGTTTTATTTGATGCCTGGCAGTTCCCT
ACTCTCGCGTTAACGCTAGCATGGATGTTTTCCCAGTCACGACGTTGTAAAACGACGGCCAGTCTTAAGC
TCGGGCCCTGCAGCTCTAGAGCTCGAATTCTACAGGTCACTAATACCATCTAAGTAGTTGATTCATAGTG
ACTGCATATGTTGTGTTTTACAGTATTATGTAGTCTGTTTTTTATGCAAAATCTAATTTAATATATTGAT
ATTTATATCATTTTACGTTTCTCGTTCAACTTTCTTGTACAAAGTGGTGGCGAAGAAGACCTATGATCTG
CTCTTTAAACTGCTCTTGATTGGCGATTCTGGGGTGGGAAAGACCTGCGTGCTGTTCCGATTCTCCGATG
ACGCCTTCAACACCACCTTTATCTCCACTATAGGAATCGATTTTAAGATCAAAACAGTTGAATTGCAAGG
AAAGAAGATAAAGCTACAGATATGGGATACAGCAGGGCAGGAACGGTTTCACACCATCACTACCTCTTAC
TACAGAGGGGCAATGGGAATCATGCTCGTATATGACATCACCAATGCAAAGAGCTTCGAAAACATCAGCA
AATGGCTCAGAAACATTGATGAGCACGCTAATGAGGATGTGGAGAGGATGCTGCTAGGCAACAAGTGTGA
CATGGAGGACAAACGTGTCGTACCAAAAGCCAAGGGGGAACAGATCGCAAAAGAACACGGGATTCGCTTC
TTCGAGACGAGTGCAAAAGCCAACATCAACATCGAGAAGGCGTTCCTCACGTTAGCAGAAGACATTCTCA
AAAAGACACCCGTAAAAGAGCCTAACAGTGAAAACGTGGACATCAGCACTGGAGGAGGAGTCACAGGCTG
GAAGACCAAGTGCTGCAGTTGAACACACACTCACAGCAACTTTATTATACAAAGTTGGCATTATAAAAAA
GCATTGCTTATCAATTTGTTGCAACGAACAGGTCACTATCAGTCAAAATAAAATCATTATTTGGAGCTCC
ATGGTAGCGTTAACGCGGCCGCGATATCCCCTATAGTGAGTCGTATTACATGGTCATAGCTGTTTCCTGG
CAGCTCTGGCCCGTGTCTCAAAATCTCTGATGTTACATTGCACAAGATAAAAATATATCATCATGAACAA
TAAAACTGTCTGCTTACATAAACAGTAATACAAGGGGTGTTATGAGCCATATTCAACGGGAAACGTCGAG
GCCGCGATTAAATTCCAACATGGATGCTGATTTATATGGGTATAAATGGGCTCGCGATAATGTCGGGCAA
TCAGGTGCGACAATCTATCGCTTGTATGGGAAGCCCGATGCGCCAGAGTTGTTTCTGAAACATGGCAAAG
GTAGCGTTGCCAATGATGTTACAGATGAGATGGTCAGACTAAACTGGCTGACGGAATTTATGCCTCTTCC
GACCATCAAGCATTTTATCCGTACTCCTGATGATGCATGGTTACTCACCACTGCGATCCCCGGAAAAACA
GCATTCCAGGTATTAGAAGAATATCCTGATTCAGGTGAAAATATTGTTGATGCGCTGGCAGTGTTCCTGC
GCCGGTTGCATTCGATTCCTGTTTGTAATTGTCCTTTTAACAGCGATCGCGTATTTCGTCTCGCTCAGGC
GCAATCACGAATGAATAACGGTTTGGTTGATGCGAGTGATTTTGATGACGAGCGTAATGGCTGGCCTGTT
GAACAAGTCTGGAAAGAAATGCATAAACTTTTGCCATTCTCACCGGATTCAGTCGTCACTCATGGTGATT
TCTCACTTGATAACCTTATTTTTGACGAGGGGAAATTAATAGGTTGTATTGATGTTGGACGAGTCGGAAT
CGCAGACCGATACCAGGATCTTGCCATCCTATGGAACTGCCTCGGTGAGTTTTCTCCTTCATTACAGAAA
CGGCTTTTTCAAAAATATGGTATTGATAATCCTGATATGAATAAATTGCAGTTTCATTTGATGCTCGATG
AGTTTTTCTAATCAGAATTGGTTAATTGGTTGTAACACTGGCAGAGCATTACGCTGACTTGACGGGACGG
CGCAAGCTCATGACCAAAATCCCTTAACGTGAGTTACGCGTCGTTCCACTGAGCGTCAGACCCCGTAGAA
AAGATCAAAGGATCTTCTTGAGATCCTTTTTTTCTGCGCGTAATCTGCTGCTTGCAAACAAAAAAACCAC
CGCTACCAGCGGTGGTTTGTTTGCCGGATCAAGAGCTACCAACTCTTTTTCCGAAGGTAACTGGCTTCAG
CAGAGCGCAGATACCAAATACTGTCCTTCTAGTGTAGCCGTAGTTAGGCCACCACTTCAAGAACTCTGTA
GCACCGCCTACATACCTCGCTCTGCTAATCCTGTTACCAGTGGCTGCTGCCAGTGGCGATAAGTCGTGTC
TTACCGGGTTGGACTCAAGACGATAGTTACCGGATAAGGCGCAGCGGTCGGGCTGAACGGGGGGTTCGTG
CACACAGCCCAGCTTGGAGCGAACGACCTACACCGAACTGAGATACCTACAGCGTGAGCATTGAGAAAGC
GCCACGCTTCCCGAAGGGAGAAAGGCGGACAGGTATCCGGTAAGCGGCAGGGTCGGAACAGGAGAGCGCA
CGAGGGAGCTTCCAGGGGGAAACGCCTGGTATCTTTATAGTCCTGTCGGGTTTCGCCACCTCTGACTTGA
GCGTCGATTTTTGTGATGCTCGTCAGGGGGGCGGAGCCTATGGAAAAACGCCAGCAACGCGGCCTTTTTA
CGGTTCCTGGCCTTTTGCTGGCCTTTTGCTCACATGTT
Features (pLannotate 1.2.2; 11 found; start..end, strand, type, name):
    121..213     +  CDS            lacI (fragment): lac repressor; lacI; The lac repressor binds to the lac operator to inhibit transcription in E. coli. This inhibition can be relieved by adding lactose or isopropyl-β-D-thiogalactopyranoside (IPTG).
    268..295     -  terminator     rrnB T2 terminator: transcription terminator T2 from the E. coli rrnB gene
    427..470     +  terminator     rrnB T1 terminator: Escherichia coli rrnB; transcription terminator T1 from the E. coli rrnB gene
    517..553     -  CDS            lacZα (fragment): LacZα fragment of β-galactosidase; lacZ fragment
    624..748     -  protein_bind   attR2: mutant version of attR; recombination site for the Gateway® LR reaction LR Clonase™
    750..1346    +  CDS            RAB10: RAB10_HUMAN - Experimental evidence at protein level: Swiss-Prot protein existence level 1. (Microbial infection) Upon Legionella pneumophila infection promotes endoplasmic reticulum recruitment and bacterial replication. Plays a role in remodeling the Legionella-containing vacuole (LCV) into an endoplasmic reticulum-like vacuole. From Homo sapiens (Human).
   1367..1387    -  protein_bind   attB3: mutant version of attB; core recombination site for the Gateway® BP reaction BP Clonase™
   1378..1463    -  protein_bind   attL1 (fragment): mutant version of attL; recombination site for the Gateway® LR reaction LR Clonase™
   1500..1518    -  promoter       T7 promoter: promoter for bacteriophage T7 RNA polymerase
   1652..2461    +  CDS            KanR: aminoglycoside phosphotransferase; aph(3')-Ia; confers resistance to kanamycin in bacteria or G418 (Geneticin®) in eukaryotes
   2608..3196    +  rep_origin     ori: high-copy-number ColE1/pMB1/pBR322/pUC origin of replication
