>Addgene plasmid #109661 | p3E-rab10 | addgene full sequence | sequence record 223882 | Addgene NGS Result
CATAGTGACTGCATATGTTGTGTTTTACAGTATTATGTAGTCTGTTTTTTATGCAAAATCTAATTTAATA
TATTGATATTTATATCATTTTACGTTTCTCGTTCAACTTTCTTGTACAAAGTGGTGGCGAAGAAGACCTA
TGATCTGCTCTTTAAACTGCTCTTGATTGGCGATTCTGGGGTGGGAAAGACCTGCGTGCTGTTCCGATTC
TCCGATGACGCCTTCAACACCACCTTTATCTCCACTATAGGAATCGATTTTAAGATCAAAACAGTTGAAT
TGCAAGGAAAGAAGATAAAGCTACAGATATGGGATACAGCAGGGCAGGAACGGTTTCACACCATCACTAC
CTCTTACTACAGAGGGGCAATGGGAATCATGCTCGTATATGACATCACCAATGCAAAGAGCTTCGAAAAC
ATCAGCAAATGGCTCAGAAACATTGATGAGCACGCTAATGAGGATGTGGAGAGGATGCTGCTAGGCAACA
AGTGTGACATGGAGGACAAACGTGTCGTACCAAAAGCCAAGGGGGAACAGATCGCAAAAGAACACGGGAT
TCGCTTCTTCGAGACGAGTGCAAAAGCCAACATCAACATCGAGAAGGCGTTCCTCACGTTAGCAGAAGAC
ATTCTCAAAAAGACACCCGTAAAAGAGCCTAACAGTGAAAACGTGGACATCAGCACTGGAGGAGGAGTCA
CAGGCTGGAAGACCAAGTGCTGCAGTTGAACACACACTCACAGCAACTTTATTATACAAAGTTGGCATTA
TAAAAAAGCATTGCTTATCAATTTGTTGCAACGAACAGGTCACTATCAGTCAAAATAAAATCATTATTTG
GAGCTCCATGGTAGCGTTAACGCGGCCGCGATATCCCCTATAGTGAGTCGTATTACATGGTCATAGCTGT
TTCCTGGCAGCTCTGGCCCGTGTCTCAAAATCTCTGATGTTACATTGCACAAGATAAAAATATATCATCA
TGAACAATAAAACTGTCTGCTTACATAAACAGTAATACAAGGGGTGTTATGAGCCATATTCAACGGGAAA
CGTCGAGGCCGCGATTAAATTCCAACATGGATGCTGATTTATATGGGTATAAATGGGCTCGCGATAATGT
CGGGCAATCAGGTGCGACAATCTATCGCTTGTATGGGAAGCCCGATGCGCCAGAGTTGTTTCTGAAACAT
GGCAAAGGTAGCGTTGCCAATGATGTTACAGATGAGATGGTCAGACTAAACTGGCTGACGGAATTTATGC
CTCTTCCGACCATCAAGCATTTTATCCGTACTCCTGATGATGCATGGTTACTCACCACTGCGATCCCCGG
AAAAACAGCATTCCAGGTATTAGAAGAATATCCTGATTCAGGTGAAAATATTGTTGATGCGCTGGCAGTG
TTCCTGCGCCGGTTGCATTCGATTCCTGTTTGTAATTGTCCTTTTAACAGCGATCGCGTATTTCGTCTCG
CTCAGGCGCAATCACGAATGAATAACGGTTTGGTTGATGCGAGTGATTTTGATGACGAGCGTAATGGCTG
GCCTGTTGAACAAGTCTGGAAAGAAATGCATAAACTTTTGCCATTCTCACCGGATTCAGTCGTCACTCAT
GGTGATTTCTCACTTGATAACCTTATTTTTGACGAGGGGAAATTAATAGGTTGTATTGATGTTGGACGAG
TCGGAATCGCAGACCGATACCAGGATCTTGCCATCCTATGGAACTGCCTCGGTGAGTTTTCTCCTTCATT
ACAGAAACGGCTTTTTCAAAAATATGGTATTGATAATCCTGATATGAATAAATTGCAGTTTCATTTGATG
CTCGATGAGTTTTTCTAATCAGAATTGGTTAATTGGTTGTAACACTGGCAGAGCATTACGCTGACTTGAC
GGGACGGCGCAAGCTCATGACCAAAATCCCTTAACGTGAGTTACGCGTCGTTCCACTGAGCGTCAGACCC
CGTAGAAAAGATCAAAGGATCTTCTTGAGATCCTTTTTTTCTGCGCGTAATCTGCTGCTTGCAAACAAAA
AAACCACCGCTACCAGCGGTGGTTTGTTTGCCGGATCAAGAGCTACCAACTCTTTTTCCGAAGGTAACTG
GCTTCAGCAGAGCGCAGATACCAAATACTGTTCTTCTAGTGTAGCCGTAGTTAGGCCACCACTTCAAGAA
CTCTGTAGCACCGCCTACATACCTCGCTCTGCTAATCCTGTTACCAGTGGCTGCTGCCAGTGGCGATAAG
TCGTGTCTTACCGGGTTGGACTCAAGACGATAGTTACCGGATAAGGCGCAGCGGTCGGGCTGAACGGGGG
GTTCGTGCACACAGCCCAGCTTGGAGCGAACGACCTACACCGAACTGAGATACCTACAGCGTGAGCTATG
AGAAAGCGCCACGCTTCCCGAAGGGAGAAAGGCGGACAGGTATCCGGTAAGCGGCAGGGTCGGAACAGGA
GAGCGCACGAGGGAGCTTCCAGGGGGAAACGCCTGGTATCTTTATAGTCCTGTCGGGTTTCGCCACCTCT
GACTTGAGCGTCGATTTTTGTGATGCTCGTCAGGGGGGCGGAGCCTATGGAAAAACGCCAGCAACGCGGC
CTTTTTACGGTTCCTGGCCTTTTGCTGGCCTTTTGCTCACATGTTCTTTCCTGCGTTATCCCCTGATTCT
GTGGATAACCGTATTACCGCCTTTGAGTGAGCTGATACCGCTCGCCGCAGCCGAACGACCGAGCGCAGCG
AGTCAGTGAGCGAGGAAGCGGAAGAGCGCCCAATACGCAAACCGCCTCTCCCCGCGCGTTGGCCGATTCA
TTAATGCAGCTGGCACGACAGGTTTCCCGACTGGAAAGCGGGCAGTGAGCGCAACGCAATTAATACGCGT
ACCGCTAGCCAGGAAGAGTTTGTAGAAACGCAAAAAGGCCATCCGTCAGGATGGCCTTCTGCTTAGTTTG
ATGCCTGGCAGTTTATGGCGGGCGTCCTGCCCGCCACCCTCCGGGCCGTTGCTTCACAACGTTCAAATCC
GCTCCCGGCGGATTTGTCCTACTCAGGAGAGCGTTCACCGACAAACAACAGATAAAACGAAAGGCCCAGT
CTTCCGACTGAGCCTTTCGTTTTATTTGATGCCTGGCAGTTCCCTACTCTCGCGTTAACGCTAGCATGGA
TGTTTTCCCAGTCACGACGTTGTAAAACGACGGCCAGTCTTAAGCTCGGGCCCTGCAGCTCTAGAGCTCG
AATTCTACAGGTCACTAATACCATCTAAGTAGTTGGTT
Features (pLannotate 1.2.2; 12 found; start..end, strand, type, name):
      1..125     -  protein_bind   attR2: mutant version of attR; recombination site for the Gateway® LR reaction LR Clonase™
    127..723     +  CDS            RAB10: RAB10_HUMAN - Experimental evidence at protein level: Swiss-Prot protein existence level 1. (Microbial infection) Upon Legionella pneumophila infection promotes endoplasmic reticulum recruitment and bacterial replication. Plays a role in remodeling the Legionella-containing vacuole (LCV) into an endoplasmic reticulum-like vacuole. From Homo sapiens (Human).
    744..764     -  protein_bind   attB3: mutant version of attB; core recombination site for the Gateway® BP reaction BP Clonase™
    755..840     -  protein_bind   attL1 (fragment): mutant version of attL; recombination site for the Gateway® LR reaction LR Clonase™
    877..895     -  promoter       T7 promoter: promoter for bacteriophage T7 RNA polymerase
   1029..1838    +  CDS            KanR: aminoglycoside phosphotransferase; aph(3')-Ia; confers resistance to kanamycin in bacteria or G418 (Geneticin®) in eukaryotes
   1985..2573    +  rep_origin     ori: high-copy-number ColE1/pMB1/pBR322/pUC origin of replication
   2756..2848    +  CDS            lacI (fragment): lac repressor; lacI; The lac repressor binds to the lac operator to inhibit transcription in E. coli. This inhibition can be relieved by adding lactose or isopropyl-β-D-thiogalactopyranoside (IPTG).
   2903..2930    -  terminator     rrnB T2 terminator: transcription terminator T2 from the E. coli rrnB gene
   3062..3105    +  terminator     rrnB T1 terminator: Escherichia coli rrnB; transcription terminator T1 from the E. coli rrnB gene
   3152..3188    -  CDS            lacZα (fragment): LacZα fragment of β-galactosidase; lacZ fragment
   3226..3255    -  protein_bind   attP2 (fragment): mutant version of attP; recombination site for the Gateway® BP reaction BP Clonase™
