[The description below was written by a language model from this plasmid's Addgene catalogue record and pLannotate feature annotations shown in this document.]
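Description:
p3E-rab10 is a 3,258 bp multisite Gateway 3′ entry clone built in the pDONR P2R-P3 backbone and catalogued as a zebrafish plasmid. It is propagated in E. coli from a high-copy ColE1/pUC-type origin and selected with kanamycin through an aph(3′)-Ia resistance gene. Two full-length sequence records of identical size (a depositor sequence and a repository sequencing result) show the same set of features in the same order, differing mainly in where the circular sequence is numbered from.

The payload is the zebrafish rab10 coding sequence, roughly 600 bp. The automated annotation labels it by similarity to human RAB10, a small Rab-family GTPase, but the catalogue gives D. rerio as the species. The open reading frame sits between an attR2 site on one side and, on the other, a site annotated as an attB3 core overlapping an attL fragment. This arrangement is consistent with the attR2/attL3 flanks expected of a 3′ entry clone made by BP recombination into this donor vector. No eukaryotic promoter or polyadenylation signal is annotated, so the plasmid is not an expression construct in itself. The remaining elements, namely the rrnB T1 and T2 terminators, a T7 promoter, and short lacI and lacZα fragments, are backbone remnants.

Its stated purpose is 3′ tagging with rab10. In a multisite LR reaction it would be combined with a 5′ entry clone supplying a promoter, a middle entry clone such as a fluorescent protein or other tag, and a destination vector, placing rab10 downstream of the middle element. The associated publication describes an in vivo cell biological screen concerning T-tubule formation.
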