Addgene plasmid #109661: p3E-rab10
Purpose: Multisite gateway vector for 3' tagging with rab10
Depositing lab: Rob Parton. Depositing organization: University of Queensland, Institute for Molecular Bioscience. Publication: In vivo cell biological screening identifies an endocytic capture mechanism for T-tubule formation. Hall TE, Martel N, Ariotti N, Xiong Z, Lo HP, Ferguson C, Rae J, Lim YW, Parton RG. Nat Commun. 2020 Jul 24;11(1):3711. doi: 10.1038/s41467-020-17486-w. PubMed 32709891.
Backbone
  Vector backbone: pDONR p2R-p3
  Vector type: Zebrafish plasmids
Growth in bacteria
  Bacterial resistance: Kanamycin, 50 μg/mL
  Growth temperature: 37°C
  Growth strain: DH5alpha
  Copy number: High Copy
Gene/Insert
  Gene/Insert name: rab10
  Species: D. rerio (zebrafish)
  Entrez Gene: rab10 (a.k.a. zgc:92757)
  Cloning method: Gateway Cloning
  Sequencing primers: 5′ Unknown
Terms and licenses: Academic/Nonprofit Terms; Industry Terms: Not Available to Industry
How to cite: p3E-rab10 was a gift from Rob Parton (Addgene plasmid # 109661 ; http://n2t.net/addgene:109661 ; RRID:Addgene_109661)
